# Supplementary material for: High-frequency, precise modification of the tomato genome
Source: Genome Biol. 2015 Nov 6;16:232. doi: 10.1186/s13059-015-0796-9 (PMC4635538; doi:10.1186/s13059-015-0796-9)
Supplement: Additional file 5: — Annotated sequence of the vector pTC147. (GB 20 kb) [file 13059_2015_796_MOESM5_ESM.gb]

LOCUS       pTC147                 10606 bp    DNA     circular UNA 24-AUG-2015
DEFINITION  tomato AntI gene expressed from 35S in pCAMBIA backbone NPTII
            selection, plus 30bp between the ATG and TALEN 1193/1194 cut site.
ACCESSION   urn.local...q-52o76nc
VERSION     urn.local...q-52o76nc
KEYWORDS    .
SOURCE      
  ORGANISM  
            .
FEATURES             Location/Qualifiers
     terminator      4..256
                     /note="nos (nopaline synthase) 3'UTR (polyA signal)"
                     /modified_by="User"
                     /label="Nos terminator"
     misc_feature    294..319
                     /note="right border T-DNA repeat"
                     /label="right border T-DNA repeat"
     misc_feature    complement(1360..2360)
                     /note="STA region from pVS1 plasmid"
                     /label="STA region from pVS1 plasmid"
     rep_origin      complement(2953..3953)
                     /note="pVS1-REP; replication origin from pVS1"
                     /label="rep origin"
     misc_feature    complement(4363..4623)
                     /note="bom site from pBR322"
                     /label="bom site from pBR322"
     rep_origin      complement(4763..5043)
                     /note="pBR322 origin of replication"
                     /label="pBR322 origin of replication rep origin"
     CDS             complement(5334..6128)
                     /note="aadA (kanamycin resistance) gene amplified from
                     pIG121Hm"
                     /codon_start=1
                     /product="aminoglycoside phosphotransferase"
                     /protein_id="AAF65345.1"
                     /db_xref="GI:7638076"
                     /translation="MAKMRISPELKKLIEKYRCVKDTEGMSPAKVYKLVGENENLYLK
                     MTDSRYKGTTYDVEREKDMMLWLEGKLPVPKVLHFERHDGWSNLLMSEADGVLCSEEY
                     EDEQSPEKIIELYAECIRLFHSIDISDCPYTNSLDSRLAELDYLLNNDLADVDCENWE
                     EDTPFKDPRELYDFLKTEKPEEELVFSHGDLGDSNIFVKDGKVSGFIDLGRSGRADKW
                     YDIAFCVRSIREDIGEEQYVELFFDLLGIKPDWEKIKYYILLDELF"
                     /label="aminoglycoside phosphotransferase CDS"
     misc_feature    6553..6578
                     /note="left border repeat from C58 T-DNA"
                     /label="left border repeat from C58 T-DNA"
     misc_feature    6645..>6834
                     /note="CaMV 3'UTR (polyA signal)"
                     /label="CaMV 3'UTR (polyA signal)"
     misc_feature    <6831..6848
                     /note="CaMV 3'UTR (polyA signal)"
                     /label="CaMV 3'UTR (polyA signal)"
     CDS             complement(6886..7683)
                     /note="nptII (kanamycin resistance) gene"
                     /codon_start=1
                     /product="neomycin phosphotransferase"
                     /protein_id="AAF65400.1"
                     /db_xref="GI:7638148"
                     /translation="MGIEQDGLHAGSPAAWVERLFGYDWAQQTIGCSDAAVFRLSAQG
                     RPVLFVKTDLSGALNELQDEAARLSWLATTGVPCAAVLDVVTEAGRDWLLLGEVPGQD
                     LLSSHLAPAEKVSIMADAMRRLHTLDPATCPFDHQAKHRIERARTRMEAGLVDQDDLD
                     EEHQGLAPAELFARLKARMPDGEDLVVTHGDACLPNIMVENGRFSGFIDCGRLGVADR
                     YQDIALATRDIAEELGGEWADRFLVLYGIAAPDSQRIAFYRLLDEFF"
                     /label="neomycin phosphotransferase CDS"
     promoter        complement(7714..8494)
                     /note="CaMV35S2; CaMV 35S promoter, duplicated"
                     /modified_by="User"
                     /label="2x35S promoter"
     promoter        8642..8696
                     /note="PlacZ; lacZ promoter"
                     /label="PlacZ; lacZ promoter"
     CDS             8724..8957
                     /codon_start=1
                     /product="LacZ alpha fragment"
                     /protein_id="AAF65343.1"
                     /db_xref="GI:7638074"
                     /translation="MTMITNSSSVPGDPLESTCRHASLALAVVLQRRDWENPGVTQLN
                     RLAAHPPFASWRNSEEARTDRPSQQLRSLNGEC"
                     /label="LacZ alpha fragment CDS"
     misc_feature    8738..8794
                     /note="pUC18 MCS; polylinker"
                     /label="pUC18 MCS; polylinker"
     promoter        9008..9545
                     /note="CaMV35S; 35S promoter from CaMV"
                     /label="CaMV35S; 35S promoter from CaMV"
     gene            9579..10590
                     /created_by="User"
                     /modified_by="User"
                     /label="ANT1"
     exon            9579..9707
                     /Mismatches=0
                     /%_Identity=100
                     /Motif="ATGAACAGTACATCTATGTCTTCATTGGGAGTGAGAAAAGGTTCATGGAC
                     TGATGAAGAAGATTTTCTTCTAAGAAAATGTATTGATAAGTATGGTGAAGGAAAATGG
                     CATCTTGTTCCCATAAGAGCT"
                     /annotation_group="ATGAACAGTACATCTATGTCTTCATTGGGAGTGAGAAAA
                     GGTTCATGGACTGATGAAGAAGATTTTCTTCTAAGAAAATGTATTGATAAGTATGGTG
                     AAGGAAAATGGCATCTTGTTCCCATAAGAGCT: 5,006 -> 5,134"
                     /modified_by="User"
                     /label="exon1"
     intron          9708..9803
                     /Mismatches=0
                     /%_Identity=100
                     /Motif="GGTAACTATTAAATTAACTATCACGTTATTTTTATTTGTCTTTCTGTCTC
                     ATTTTATTTGACGTTATTACGAATATCATCTGAAAATGTACGTGCA"
                     /annotation_group="intron1: 5,135 -> 5,230"
                     /modified_by="User"
                     /label="intron1"
     exon            9804..9932
                     /Mismatches=0
                     /%_Identity=100
                     /Motif="GGTCTGAATAGATGTCGGAAAAGTTGTAGATTGAGGTGGCTGAATTATCT
                     AAGGCCACATATCAAGAGAGGTGACTTTGAACAAGATGAAGTGGATCTCATTTTGAGG
                     CTTCATAAGCTCTTAGGCAAC"
                     /annotation_group="exon2: 5,231 -> 5,359"
                     /modified_by="User"
                     /label="exon2"
     intron          9933..10023
                     /Mismatches=0
                     /%_Identity=100
                     /Motif="AGGCATGCAAGTTTATGTTTTGACAAAATTTGATTAGTATATATTATATA
                     TACGTGTGACTATTTCATCTAAATGTTACGTTATTTTACGT"
                     /annotation_group="intron2: 5,360 -> 5,450"
                     /modified_by="User"
                     /label="intron2"
     exon            10024..10590
                     /Mismatches=0
                     /%_Identity=100
                     /Motif="AGATGGTCACTTATTGCTGGTAGACTTCCCGGAAGGACAGCTAACGATGT
                     GAAAAACTATTGGAACACTAATCTTCTAAGGAAGTTAAATACTACTAAAATTGTTCCT
                     CGCGAAAAGATTAACAATAAGTGTGGAGAAATTAGTACTAAGATTGAAATTATAAAAC
                     CTCAACGACGCAAGTATTTCTCAAGCACAATGAAGAATGTTACAAACAATAATGTAAT
                     TTTGGACGAGGAGGAACATTGCAAGGAAATAATAAGTGAGAAACAAACTCCAGATGCA
                     TCGATGGACAACGTAGATCCATGGTGGATAAATTTACTGGAAAATTGCAATGACGATA
                     TTGAAGAAGATGAAGAGGTTGTAATTAATTATGAAAAAACACTAACAAGTTTGTTACA
                     TGAAGAAATATCACCACCATTAAATATTGGTGAAGGTAACTCCATGCAACAAGGACAA
                     ATAAGTCATGAAAATTGGGGTGAATTTTCTCTTAATTTACCACCCATGCAACAAGGAG
                     TACAAAATGATGATTTTTCTGCTGAAATTGACTTATGGAATCTACTTGATTAA"
                     /annotation_group="exon3: 5,451 -> 6,017"
                     /modified_by="User"
                     /label="exon3"
ORIGIN      
        1 gatcgttcaa acatttggca ataaagtttc ttaagattga atcctgttgc cggtcttgcg
       61 atgattatca tataatttct gttgaattac gttaagcatg taataattaa catgtaatgc
      121 atgacgttat ttatgagatg ggtttttatg attagagtcc cgcaattata catttaatac
      181 gcgatagaaa acaaaatata gcgcgcaaac taggataaat tatcgcgcgc ggtgtcatct
      241 atgttactag atcgggaatt aaactatcag tgtttgacag gatatattgg cgggtaaacc
      301 taagagaaaa gagcgtttat tagaataacg gatatttaaa agggcgtgaa aaggtttatc
      361 cgttcgtcca tttgtatgtg catgccaacc acagggttcc cctcgggatc aaagtacttt
      421 gatccaaccc ctccgctgct atagtgcagt cggcttctga cgttcagtgc agccgtcttc
      481 tgaaaacgac atgtcgcaca agtcctaagt tacgcgacag gctgccgccc tgcccttttc
      541 ctggcgtttt cttgtcgcgt gttttagtcg cataaagtag aatacttgcg actagaaccg
      601 gagacattac gccatgaaca agagcgccgc cgctggcctg ctgggctatg cccgcgtcag
      661 caccgacgac caggacttga ccaaccaacg ggccgaactg cacgcggccg gctgcaccaa
      721 gctgttttcc gagaagatca ccggcaccag gcgcgaccgc ccggagctgg ccaggatgct
      781 tgaccaccta cgccctggcg acgttgtgac agtgaccagg ctagaccgcc tggcccgcag
      841 cacccgcgac ctactggaca ttgccgagcg catccaggag gccggcgcgg gcctgcgtag
      901 cctggcagag ccgtgggccg acaccaccac gccggccggc cgcatggtgt tgaccgtgtt
      961 cgccggcatt gccgagttcg agcgttccct aatcatcgac cgcacccgga gcgggcgcga
     1021 ggccgccaag gcccgaggcg tgaagtttgg cccccgccct accctcaccc cggcacagat
     1081 cgcgcacgcc cgcgagctga tcgaccagga aggccgcacc gtgaaagagg cggctgcact
     1141 gcttggcgtg catcgctcga ccctgtaccg cgcacttgag cgcagcgagg aagtgacgcc
     1201 caccgaggcc aggcggcgcg gtgccttccg tgaggacgca ttgaccgagg ccgacgccct
     1261 ggcggccgcc gagaatgaac gccaagagga acaagcatga aaccgcacca ggacggccag
     1321 gacgaaccgt ttttcattac cgaagagatc gaggcggaga tgatcgcggc cgggtacgtg
     1381 ttcgagccgc ccgcgcacgt ctcaaccgtg cggctgcatg aaatcctggc cggtttgtct
     1441 gatgccaagc tggcggcctg gccggccagc ttggccgctg aagaaaccga gcgccgccgt
     1501 ctaaaaaggt gatgtgtatt tgagtaaaac agcttgcgtc atgcggtcgc tgcgtatatg
     1561 atgcgatgag taaataaaca aatacgcaag gggaacgcat gaaggttatc gctgtactta
     1621 accagaaagg cgggtcaggc aagacgacca tcgcaaccca tctagcccgc gccctgcaac
     1681 tcgccggggc cgatgttctg ttagtcgatt ccgatcccca gggcagtgcc cgcgattggg
     1741 cggccgtgcg ggaagatcaa ccgctaaccg ttgtcggcat cgaccgcccg acgattgacc
     1801 gcgacgtgaa ggccatcggc cggcgcgact tcgtagtgat cgacggagcg ccccaggcgg
     1861 cggacttggc tgtgtccgcg atcaaggcag ccgacttcgt gctgattccg gtgcagccaa
     1921 gcccttacga catatgggcc accgccgacc tggtggagct ggttaagcag cgcattgagg
     1981 tcacggatgg aaggctacaa gcggcctttg tcgtgtcgcg ggcgatcaaa ggcacgcgca
     2041 tcggcggtga ggttgccgag gcgctggccg ggtacgagct gcccattctt gagtcccgta
     2101 tcacgcagcg cgtgagctac ccaggcactg ccgccgccgg cacaaccgtt cttgaatcag
     2161 aacccgaggg cgacgctgcc cgcgaggtcc aggcgctggc cgctgaaatt aaatcaaaac
     2221 tcatttgagt taatgaggta aagagaaaat gagcaaaagc acaaacacgc taagtgccgg
     2281 ccgtccgagc gcacgcagca gcaaggctgc aacgttggcc agcctggcag acacgccagc
     2341 catgaagcgg gtcaactttc agttgccggc ggaggatcac accaagctga agatgtacgc
     2401 ggtacgccaa ggcaagacca ttaccgagct gctatctgaa tacatcgcgc agctaccaga
     2461 gtaaatgagc aaatgaataa atgagtagat gaattttagc ggctaaagga ggcggcatgg
     2521 aaaatcaaga acaaccaggc accgacgccg tggaatgccc catgtgtgga ggaacgggcg
     2581 gttggccagg cgtaagcggc tgggttgtct gccggccctg caatggcact ggaaccccca
     2641 agcccgagga atcggcgtga cggtcgcaaa ccatccggcc cggtacaaat cggcgcggcg
     2701 ctgggtgatg acctggtgga gaagttgaag gccgcgcagg ccgcccagcg gcaacgcatc
     2761 gaggcagaag cacgccccgg tgaatcgtgg caagcggccg ctgatcgaat ccgcaaagaa
     2821 tcccggcaac cgccggcagc cggtgcgccg tcgattagga agccgcccaa gggcgacgag
     2881 caaccagatt ttttcgttcc gatgctctat gacgtgggca cccgcgatag tcgcagcatc
     2941 atggacgtgg ccgttttccg tctgtcgaag cgtgaccgac gagctggcga ggtgatccgc
     3001 tacgagcttc cagacgggca cgtagaggtt tccgcagggc cggccggcat ggccagtgtg
     3061 tgggattacg acctggtact gatggcggtt tcccatctaa ccgaatccat gaaccgatac
     3121 cgggaaggga agggagacaa gcccggccgc gtgttccgtc cacacgttgc ggacgtactc
     3181 aagttctgcc ggcgagccga tggcggaaag cagaaagacg acctggtaga aacctgcatt
     3241 cggttaaaca ccacgcacgt tgccatgcag cgtacgaaga aggccaagaa cggccgcctg
     3301 gtgacggtat ccgagggtga agccttgatt agccgctaca agatcgtaaa gagcgaaacc
     3361 gggcggccgg agtacatcga gatcgagcta gctgattgga tgtaccgcga gatcacagaa
     3421 ggcaagaacc cggacgtgct gacggttcac cccgattact ttttgatcga tcccggcatc
     3481 ggccgttttc tctaccgcct ggcacgccgc gccgcaggca aggcagaagc cagatggttg
     3541 ttcaagacga tctacgaacg cagtggcagc gccggagagt tcaagaagtt ctgtttcacc
     3601 gtgcgcaagc tgatcgggtc aaatgacctg ccggagtacg atttgaagga ggaggcgggg
     3661 caggctggcc cgatcctagt catgcgctac cgcaacctga tcgagggcga agcatccgcc
     3721 ggttcctaat gtacggagca gatgctaggg caaattgccc tagcagggga aaaaggtcga
     3781 aaaggtctct ttcctgtgga tagcacgtac attgggaacc caaagccgta cattgggaac
     3841 cggaacccgt acattgggaa cccaaagccg tacattggga accggtcaca catgtaagtg
     3901 actgatataa aagagaaaaa aggcgatttt tccgcctaaa actctttaaa acttattaaa
     3961 actcttaaaa cccgcctggc ctgtgcataa ctgtctggcc agcgcacagc cgaagagctg
     4021 caaaaagcgc ctacccttcg gtcgctgcgc tccctacgcc ccgccgcttc gcgtcggcct
     4081 atcgcggccg ctggccgctc aaaaatggct ggcctacggc caggcaatct accagggcgc
     4141 ggacaagccg cgccgtcgcc actcgaccgc cggcgcccac atcaaggcac cctgcctcgc
     4201 gcgtttcggt gatgacggtg aaaacctctg acacatgcag ctcccggaga cggtcacagc
     4261 ttgtctgtaa gcggatgccg ggagcagaca agcccgtcag ggcgcgtcag cgggtgttgg
     4321 cgggtgtcgg ggcgcagcca tgacccagtc acgtagcgat agcggagtgt atactggctt
     4381 aactatgcgg catcagagca gattgtactg agagtgcacc atatgcggtg tgaaataccg
     4441 cacagatgcg taaggagaaa ataccgcatc aggcgctctt ccgcttcctc gctcactgac
     4501 tcgctgcgct cggtcgttcg gctgcggcga gcggtatcag ctcactcaaa ggcggtaata
     4561 cggttatcca cagaatcagg ggataacgca ggaaagaaca tgtgagcaaa aggccagcaa
     4621 aaggccagga accgtaaaaa ggccgcgttg ctggcgtttt tccataggct ccgcccccct
     4681 gacgagcatc acaaaaatcg acgctcaagt cagaggtggc gaaacccgac aggactataa
     4741 agataccagg cgtttccccc tggaagctcc ctcgtgcgct ctcctgttcc gaccctgccg
     4801 cttaccggat acctgtccgc ctttctccct tcgggaagcg tggcgctttc tcatagctca
     4861 cgctgtaggt atctcagttc ggtgtaggtc gttcgctcca agctgggctg tgtgcacgaa
     4921 ccccccgttc agcccgaccg ctgcgcctta tccggtaact atcgtcttga gtccaacccg
     4981 gtaagacacg acttatcgcc actggcagca gccactggta acaggattag cagagcgagg
     5041 tatgtaggcg gtgctacaga gttcttgaag tggtggccta actacggcta cactagaagg
     5101 acagtatttg gtatctgcgc tctgctgaag ccagttacct tcggaaaaag agttggtagc
     5161 tcttgatccg gcaaacaaac caccgctggt agcggtggtt tttttgtttg caagcagcag
     5221 attacgcgca gaaaaaaagg atctcaagaa gatcctttga tcttttctac ggggtctgac
     5281 gctcagtgga acgaaaactc acgttaaggg attttggtca tgcattctag gtactaaaac
     5341 aattcatcca gtaaaatata atattttatt ttctcccaat caggcttgat ccccagtaag
     5401 tcaaaaaata gctcgacata ctgttcttcc ccgatatcct ccctgatcga ccggacgcag
     5461 aaggcaatgt cataccactt gtccgccctg ccgcttctcc caagatcaat aaagccactt
     5521 actttgccat ctttcacaaa gatgttgctg tctcccaggt cgccgtggga aaagacaagt
     5581 tcctcttcgg gcttttccgt ctttaaaaaa tcatacagct cgcgcggatc tttaaatgga
     5641 gtgtcttctt cccagttttc gcaatccaca tcggccagat cgttattcag taagtaatcc
     5701 aattcggcta agcggctgtc taagctattc gtatagggac aatccgatat gtcgatggag
     5761 tgaaagagcc tgatgcactc cgcatacagc tcgataatct tttcagggct ttgttcatct
     5821 tcatactctt ccgagcaaag gacgccatcg gcctcactca tgagcagatt gctccagcca
     5881 tcatgccgtt caaagtgcag gacctttgga acaggcagct ttccttccag ccatagcatc
     5941 atgtcctttt cccgttccac atcataggtg gtccctttat accggctgtc cgtcattttt
     6001 aaatataggt tttcattttc tcccaccagc ttatatacct tagcaggaga cattccttcc
     6061 gtatctttta cgcagcggta tttttcgatc agttttttca attccggtga tattctcatt
     6121 ttagccattt attatttcct tcctcttttc tacagtattt aaagataccc caagaagcta
     6181 attataacaa gacgaactcc aattcactgt tccttgcatt ctaaaacctt aaataccaga
     6241 aaacagcttt ttcaaagttg ttttcaaagt tggcgtataa catagtatcg acggagccga
     6301 ttttgaaacc gcggtgatca caggcagcaa cgctctgtca tcgttacaat caacatgcta
     6361 ccctccgcga gatcatccgt gtttcaaacc cggcagctta gttgccgttc ttccgaatag
     6421 catcggtaac atgagcaaag tctgccgcct tacaacggct ctcccgctga cgccgtcccg
     6481 gactgatggg ctgcctgtat cgagtggtga ttttgtgccg agctgccggt cggggagctg
     6541 ttggctggct ggtggcagga tatattgtgg tgtaaacaaa ttgacgctta gacaacttaa
     6601 taacacattg cggacgtttt taatgtactg aattaacgcc gaattaattc gggggatctg
     6661 gattttagta ctggattttg gttttaggaa ttagaaattt tattgataga agtattttac
     6721 aaatacaaat acatactaag ggtttcttat atgctcaaca catgagcgaa accctatagg
     6781 aaccctaatt cccttatctg ggaactactc acacattatt atggagaaac tcgagcttgt
     6841 cgatcgactc tagctagagg atcgatccga accccagagt cccgctcaga agaactcgtc
     6901 aagaaggcga tagaaggcga tgcgctgcga atcgggagcg gcgataccgt aaagcacgag
     6961 gaagcggtca gcccattcgc cgccaagctc ttcagcaata tcacgggtag ccaacgctat
     7021 gtcctgatag cggtccgcca cacccagccg gccacagtcg atgaatccag aaaagcggcc
     7081 attttccacc atgatattcg gcaagcaggc atcgccatgt gtcacgacga gatcctcgcc
     7141 gtcgggcatg cgcgccttga gcctggcgaa cagttcggct ggcgcgagcc cctgatgctc
     7201 ttcgtccaga tcatcctgat cgacaagacc ggcttccatc cgagtacgtg ctcgctcgat
     7261 gcgatgtttc gcttggtggt cgaatgggca ggtagccgga tcaagcgtat gcagccgccg
     7321 cattgcatca gccatgatgg atactttctc ggcaggagca aggtgagatg acaggagatc
     7381 ctgccccggc acttcgccca atagcagcca gtcccttccc gcttcagtga caacgtcgag
     7441 cacagctgcg caaggaacgc ccgtcgtggc cagccacgat agccgcgctg cctcgtcctg
     7501 gagttcattc agggcaccgg acaggtcggt cttgacaaaa agaaccgggc gcccctgcgc
     7561 tgacagccgg aacacggcgg catcagagca gccgattgtc tgttgtgccc agtcatagcc
     7621 gaatagcctc tccacccaag cggccggaga acctgcgtgc aatccatctt gttcaatccc
     7681 catggtcgat cgacagatct gcgaaagctc gagagagata gatttgtaga gagagactgg
     7741 tgatttcagc gtgtcctctc caaatgaaat gaacttcctt atatagagga aggtcttgcg
     7801 aaggatagtg ggattgtgcg tcatccctta cgtcagtgga gatatcacat caatccactt
     7861 gctttgaaga cgtggttgga acgtcttctt tttccacgat gctcctcgtg ggtgggggtc
     7921 catctttggg accactgtcg gcagaggcat cttgaacgat agcctttcct ttatcgcaat
     7981 gatggcattt gtaggtgcca ccttcctttt ctactgtcct tttgatgaag tgacagatag
     8041 ctgggcaatg gaatccgagg aggtttcccg atattaccct ttgttgaaaa gtctcaatag
     8101 ccctttggtc ttctgagact gtatctttga tattcttgga gtagacgaga gtgtcgtgct
     8161 ccaccatgtt atcacatcaa tccacttgct ttgaagacgt ggttggaacg tcttcttttt
     8221 ccacgatgct cctcgtgggt gggggtccat ctttgggacc actgtcggca gaggcatctt
     8281 gaacgatagc ctttccttta tcgcaatgat ggcatttgta ggtgccacct tccttttcta
     8341 ctgtcctttt gatgaagtga cagatagctg ggcaatggaa tccgaggagg tttcccgata
     8401 ttaccctttg ttgaaaagtc tcaatagccc tttggtcttc tgagactgta tctttgatat
     8461 tcttggagta gacgagagtg tcgtgctcca ccatgttggc aagctgctct agccaatacg
     8521 caaaccgcct ctccccgcgc gttggccgat tcattaatgc agctggcacg acaggtttcc
     8581 cgactggaaa gcgggcagtg agcgcaacgc aattaatgtg agttagctca ctcattaggc
     8641 accccaggct ttacacttta tgcttccggc tcgtatgttg tgtggaattg tgagcggata
     8701 acaatttcac acaggaaaca gctatgacca tgattacgaa ttcgagctcg gtacccgggg
     8761 atcctctaga gtcgacctgc aggcatgcaa gcttggcact ggccgtcgtt ttacaacgtc
     8821 gtgactggga aaaccctggc gttacccaac ttaatcgcct tgcagcacat ccccctttcg
     8881 ccagctggcg taatagcgaa gaggcccgca ccgatcgccc ttcccaacag ttgcgcagcc
     8941 tgaatggcga atgctagagc agcttgagct tggatcagat tgtcgtttcc cgccttcagt
     9001 ttagcttcat ggagtcaaag attcaaatag aggacctaac agaactcgcc gtaaagactg
     9061 gcgaacagtt catacagagt ctcttacgac tcaatgacaa gaagaaaatc ttcgtcaaca
     9121 tggtggagca cgacacactt gtctactcca aaaatatcaa agatacagtc tcagaagacc
     9181 aaagggcaat tgagactttt caacaaaggg taatatccgg aaacctcctc ggattccatt
     9241 gcccagctat ctgtcacttt attgtgaaga tagtggaaaa ggaaggtggc tcctacaaat
     9301 gccatcattg cgataaagga aaggccatcg ttgaagatgc ctctgccgac agtggtccca
     9361 aagatggacc cccacccacg aggagcatcg tggaaaaaga agacgttcca accacgtctt
     9421 caaagcaagt ggattgatgt gatatctcca ctgacgtaag ggatgacgca caatcccact
     9481 atccttcgca agacccttcc tctatataag gaagttcatt tcatttggag agaacacggg
     9541 ggactcttga cagtagtata atatattatc aaattattat gaacagtaca tctatgtctt
     9601 cattgggagt gagaaaaggt tcatggactg atgaagaaga ttttcttcta agaaaatgta
     9661 ttgataagta tggtgaagga aaatggcatc ttgttcccat aagagctggt aactattaaa
     9721 ttaactatca cgttattttt atttgtcttt ctgtctcatt ttatttgacg ttattacgaa
     9781 tatcatctga aaatgtacgt gcaggtctga atagatgtcg gaaaagttgt agattgaggt
     9841 ggctgaatta tctaaggcca catatcaaga gaggtgactt tgaacaagat gaagtggatc
     9901 tcattttgag gcttcataag ctcttaggca acaggcatgc aagtttatgt tttgacaaaa
     9961 tttgattagt atatattata tatacgtgtg actatttcat ctaaatgtta cgttatttta
    10021 cgtagatggt cacttattgc tggtagactt cccggaagga cagctaacga tgtgaaaaac
    10081 tattggaaca ctaatcttct aaggaagtta aatactacta aaattgttcc tcgcgaaaag
    10141 attaacaata agtgtggaga aattagtact aagattgaaa ttataaaacc tcaacgacgc
    10201 aagtatttct caagcacaat gaagaatgtt acaaacaata atgtaatttt ggacgaggag
    10261 gaacattgca aggaaataat aagtgagaaa caaactccag atgcatcgat ggacaacgta
    10321 gatccatggt ggataaattt actggaaaat tgcaatgacg atattgaaga agatgaagag
    10381 gttgtaatta attatgaaaa aacactaaca agtttgttac atgaagaaat atcaccacca
    10441 ttaaatattg gtgaaggtaa ctccatgcaa caaggacaaa taagtcatga aaattggggt
    10501 gaattttctc ttaatttacc acccatgcaa caaggagtac aaaatgatga tttttctgct
    10561 gaaattgact tatggaatct acttgattaa cagctcgaat ttcccc
//
